Addgene plasmid #220607: pAAV-CAG-fDIO-ArgiNLS-mKate2
Purpose: Cre-dependent expression of a single-cell discriminating version of mKate2 fluorescent protein.
Depositing lab: Sam Golden. Depositing organization: University of Washington. Publication: An arginine-rich nuclear localization signal (ArgiNLS) strategy for streamlined image segmentation of single cells. Szelenyi ER, Navarrete JS, Murry AD, Zhang Y, Girven KS, Kuo L, Cline MM, Bernstein MX, Burdyniuk M, Bowler B, Goodwin NL, Juarez B, Zweifel LS, Golden SA. Proc Natl Acad Sci U S A. 2024 Aug 6;121(32):e2320250121. doi: 10.1073/pnas.2320250121. Epub 2024 Jul 29. PubMed 39074275.
Backbone
  Vector backbone: pAAV-CAG-fDIO-mNeonGreen
  Backbone manufacturer: Viviana Gradinaru (Addgene plasmid # 99133)
  Vector type: Mammalian Expression, AAV
Growth in bacteria
  Bacterial resistance: Ampicillin, 100 μg/mL
  Growth temperature: 37°C
  Growth strain: NEB Stable
  Copy number: High Copy
Gene/Insert
  Gene/Insert name: mKate2
  Species: Other
  Promoter: CAG
  Tag / fusion protein: ArgiNLS (N terminal on insert)
  Cloning method: Restriction Enzyme; 5′ cloning site NheI (not destroyed); 3′ cloning site AscI (not destroyed)
Terms and licenses: Academic/Nonprofit Terms; Industry Terms: Not Available to Industry
Depositor comments: The ArgiNLS system was conceptualized and developed by Eric Szelenyi. Please visit https://pubmed.ncbi.nlm.nih.gov/38045271/ for bioRxiv preprint.
How to cite: pAAV-CAG-fDIO-ArgiNLS-mKate2 was a gift from Sam Golden (Addgene plasmid # 220607 ; http://n2t.net/addgene:220607 ; RRID:Addgene_220607)
