[The description below was written by a language model from this plasmid's Addgene catalogue record and pLannotate feature annotations shown in this document.]
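Description:
pAAV-CAG-fDIO-ArgiNLS-mKate2 is a 6.2 kb AAV transfer plasmid for mammalian expression, built on the pAAV-CAG-fDIO-mNeonGreen backbone by swapping the reporter between retained NheI and AscI sites. It is propagated in E. coli as a high-copy plasmid through a ColE1/pUC-type origin with ampicillin selection (AmpR under its own bla promoter), and it also carries an f1 phage origin. The expression cassette is flanked by AAV2 inverted terminal repeats, which allow it to be packaged into recombinant AAV. The 3′ ITR is annotated in full, whereas only short fragments are detected at the 5′ end. This is common for ITRs in sequencing-derived records.

The payload is driven by the CAG promoter, annotated as the CMV enhancer, chicken β-actin promoter and chimeric β-actin/β-globin intron. Downstream, the mKate2 coding sequence, a monomeric far-red fluorescent protein, lies on the reverse strand relative to the promoter. It is bracketed by minimal FRT sites in opposing orientation, each with adjacent sequence that probably represents the second, variant site of a double-floxed-style pair. In this fDIO arrangement the reporter stays silent until recombinase inverts it into the sense orientation, after which WPRE and the hGH polyadenylation signal support transcript stability and processing. The catalogue purpose calls the expression Cre-dependent, but the fDIO name and the annotated FRT sites indicate dependence on FLP recombinase. An arginine-rich nuclear localization signal (ArgiNLS) is recorded as an N-terminal fusion, though it is not separately annotated. It is intended to give single-cell-discriminating labelling that simplifies image segmentation of individual cells.
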