Features (pLannotate 1.2.2; 24 found; start..end, strand, type, name):
     12..39      +  repeat_region  AAV2 ITR (fragment): inverted terminal repeat of adeno-associated virus serotype 2 inverted
     68..95      +  repeat_region  AAV2 ITR (fragment): inverted terminal repeat of adeno-associated virus serotype 2 inverted
    210..513     +  enhancer       CMV enhancer: human cytomegalovirus immediate early enhancer
    515..792     +  promoter       chicken β-actin promoter: No description available
    793..928     +  intron         hybrid intron (fragment): hybrid between chicken β-actin (CBA) and minute virus of mice (MMV) introns (Gray et al., 2011)
    993..1198    +  intron         chimeric intron (fragment): chimera between introns from chicken β-actin and rabbit β-globin
   1196..1258    +  CDS            HBB (fragment): HBB_LEPEU - Experimental evidence at protein level: Swiss-Prot protein existence level 1. Involved in oxygen transport from the lung to the various peripheral tissues. From Lepus europaeus (European hare).
   1268..1285    +  misc_feature   MCS (fragment): pUC18/19 multiple cloning site
   1292..1325    +  protein_bind   FRT (minimal): supports FLP-mediated excision but not integration (Turan and Bode, 2011) FLP recombinase from the Saccharomyces cerevisiae 2μ plasmid
   1326..1375    -  intron         β-globin intron (fragment): internally truncated intron from human β-globin
   1418..2113    -  CDS            mKate2: monomeric far-red fluorescent protein (Shcherbo et al., 2009) mammalian codon-optimized
   2201..2234    -  protein_bind   FRT (minimal): supports FLP-mediated excision but not integration (Turan and Bode, 2011) FLP recombinase from the Saccharomyces cerevisiae 2μ plasmid
   2235..2285    -  intron         β-globin intron (fragment): internally truncated intron from human β-globin
   2319..2343    +  misc_feature   MCS (fragment): pBluescript multiple cloning site
   2343..2931    +  misc_feature   WPRE: woodchuck hepatitis virus posttranscriptional regulatory element
   2963..3439    +  polyA_signal   hGH poly(A) signal: human growth hormone polyadenylation signal
   3479..3619    +  repeat_region  AAV2 ITR: inverted terminal repeat of adeno-associated virus serotype 2 inverted
   3624..3675    -  misc_feature   bom (fragment): basis of mobility region from pBR322
   3694..4149    +  rep_origin     f1 ori (sequence partly withheld): f1 bacteriophage origin of replication; arrow indicates direction of (+) strand synthesis
   4150..4199    -  misc_feature   bom (fragment): basis of mobility region from pBR322
   4301..4336    -  CDS            rop (fragment): Rop protein, which maintains plasmids at low copy number; rop
   4431..4535    +  promoter       AmpR promoter: bla
   4536..5396    +  CDS            AmpR: β-lactamase; bla; confers resistance to ampicillin, carbenicillin, and related antibiotics
   5567..6155    +  rep_origin     ori: high-copy-number ColE1/pMB1/pBR322/pUC origin of replication
>Addgene plasmid #220607 | pAAV-CAG-fDIO-ArgiNLS-mKate2 | addgene full sequence | sequence record 441215 | Addgene NGS Result
CCTGCAGGCAGCTGCGCGCTCGCTCGCTCACTGAGGCCGCCCGGGCGTCGGGCGACCTTTGGTCGCCCGG
CCTCAGTGAGCGAGCGAGCGCGCAGAGAGGGAGTGGCCAACTCCATCACTAGGGGTTCCTGCGGCCGCAC
GCGTAACACTAGTTATTAATAGTAATCAATTACGGGGTCATTAGTTCATAGCCCATATATGGAGTTCCGC
GTTACATAACTTACGGTAAATGGCCCGCCTGGCTGACCGCCCAACGACCCCCGCCCATTGACGTCAATAA
TGACGTATGTTCCCATAGTAACGCCAATAGGGACTTTCCATTGACGTCAATGGGTGGAGTATTTACGGTA
AACTGCCCACTTGGCAGTACATCAAGTGTATCATATGCCAAGTACGCCCCCTATTGACGTCAATGACGGT
AAATGGCCCGCCTGGCATTATGCCCAGTACATGACCTTATGGGACTTTCCTACTTGGCAGTACATCTACG
TATTAGTCATCGCTATTACCATGGTCGAGGTGAGCCCCACGTTCTGCTTCACTCTCCCCATCTCCCCCCC
CTCCCCACCCCCAATTTTGTATTTATTTATTTTTTAATTATTTTGTGCAGCGATGGGGGCGGGGGGGGGG
GGGGGGCGCGCGCCAGGCGGGGCGGGGCGGGGCGAGGGGCGGGGCGGGGCGAGGCGGAGAGGTGCGGCGG
CAGCCAATCAGAGCGGCGCGCTCCGAAAGTTTCCTTTTATGGCGAGGCGGCGGCGGCGGCGGCCCTATAA
AAAGCGAAGCGCGCGGCGGGCGGGAGTCGCTGCGCGCTGCCTTCGCCCCGTGCCCCGCTCCGCCGCCGCC
TCGCGCCGCCCGCCCCGGCTCTGACTGACCGCGTTACTCCCACAGGTGAGCGGGCGGGACGGCCCTTCTC
CTCCGGGCTGTAATTAGCGCTTGGTTTAATGACGGCTTGTTTCTTTTCTGTGGCTGCGTGAAAGCCTTGA
GGGGCTCCGGGAGCGCCGGCAGGAAGGAAATGGGCGGGGAGGGCCTTCGTGCGTCGCCGCGCCGCCGTCC
CCTTCTCCCTCTCCAGCCTCGGGGCTGTCCGCGGGGGGACGGCTGCCTTCGGGGGGGACGGGGCAGGGCG
GGGTTCGGCTTCTGGCGTGTGACCGGCGGCTCTAGAGCCTCTGCTAACCATGTTCATGCCTTCTTCTTTT
TCCTACAGCTCCTGGGCAACGTGCTGGTTATTGTGCTGTCTCATCATTTTGGCAAAGAATTGCGGCCCAA
CGGTACCGGATCCTCTAGAGTCGACTCCGGAGAAGTTCCTATTCTCTAGAAAGTATAGGAACTTCGCAGA
ATGGTAGCTGGATTGTAGCTGCTATTAGCAATATGAAACCTCTTAGAAGTTCCTATTCTTCAAAAGGTAT
AGGAACTTCGGCGCGCCTCATCTGTGCCCCAGTTTGCTAGGGAGGTCGCAGTATCTGGCCACAGCCACCT
CGTGCTGCTCGACGTAGGTCTCTTTGTCGGCCTCCTTGATTCTTTCCAGTCTTCTGTCCACATAGTAGAC
GCCGGGCATCTTGAGGTTCTTAGCGGGTTTCTTGGATCTGTATGTGGTCTTCAAGTTGCAGATCAGGTGG
CCCCCGCCCACGAGCTTCAGGGCCATGTCGGCTCTGCCTTCCAGGCCGCCGTCAGCGGGGTACAGGGTCT
CGGTGGAGGCCTCCCAGCCGAGTGTTTTCTTCTGCATCACAGGGCCGTTGGATGGGAAGTTCACCCCTCT
GATCTTGACGTTGTAGATGAGGCAGCCGTCCTGGAGGCTGGTGTCCTGGGTAGCGGTCAGCACGCCCCCG
TCTTCGTATGTGGTGACTCTCTCCCATGTGAAGCCCTCGGGGAAGGACTGCTTAAAGAAGTCGGGGATGC
CCTGGGTGTGGTTGATGAAGGTTTTGCTGCCGTACATGAAGCTGGTAGCCAGGATGTCGAAGGCGAAGGG
GAGAGGGCCGCCCTCGACCGCCTTGATTCTCATGGTCTGGGTGCCCTCGTAGGGCTTGCCTTCGCCCTCG
GATGTGCACTTGAAGTGGTGGTTGTTCACGGTGCCCTCCATGTACAGCTTCATGTGCATGTTCTCCTTAA
TCAGCTCGCTCACTCGACGGCGCCGCCGCCTTCTCACCTTCTTTTTCTTTGCTATGCTCATCTGCTTCTG
GGGAGCCACCCTTTTCATGGTGGCGCTAGCGAAGTTCCTATACTTTCTAGAGAATAGGAACTTCTTGCCT
TAACCCAGAAATTATCACTGTTATTCTTTAGAATGGTGCAAAGAGAAGTTCCTATACCTTTTGAAGAATA
GGAACTTCGAATTCGATATCAAGCTTATCGATAATCAACCTCTGGATTACAAAATTTGTGAAAGATTGAC
TGGTATTCTTAACTATGTTGCTCCTTTTACGCTATGTGGATACGCTGCTTTAATGCCTTTGTATCATGCT
ATTGCTTCCCGTATGGCTTTCATTTTCTCCTCCTTGTATAAATCCTGGTTGCTGTCTCTTTATGAGGAGT
TGTGGCCCGTTGTCAGGCAACGTGGCGTGGTGTGCACTGTGTTTGCTGACGCAACCCCCACTGGTTGGGG
CATTGCCACCACCTGTCAGCTCCTTTCCGGGACTTTCGCTTTCCCCCTCCCTATTGCCACGGCGGAACTC
ATCGCCGCCTGCCTTGCCCGCTGCTGGACAGGGGCTCGGCTGTTGGGCACTGACAATTCCGTGGTGTTGT
CGGGGAAATCATCGTCCTTTCCTTGGCTGCTCGCCTATGTTGCCACCTGGATTCTGCGCGGGACGTCCTT
CTGCTACGTCCCTTCGGCCCTCAATCCAGCGGACCTTCCTTCCCGCGGCCTGCTGCCGGCTCTGCGGCCT
CTTCCGCGTCTTCGCCTTCGCCCTCAGACGAGTCGGATCTCCCTTTGGGCCGCCTCCCCGCATCGATACC
GAGCGCTGCTCGAGAGATCTACGGGTGGCATCCCTGTGACCCCTCCCCAGTGCCTCTCCTGGCCCTGGAA
GTTGCCACTCCAGTGCCCACCAGCCTTGTCCTAATAAAATTAAGTTGCATCATTTTGTCTGACTAGGTGT
CCTTCTATAATATTATGGGGTGGAGGGGGGTGGTATGGAGCAAGGGGCAAGTTGGGAAGACAACCTGTAG
GGCCTGCGGGGTCTATTGGGAACCAAGCTGGAGTGCAGTGGCACAATCTTGGCTCACTGCAATCTCCGCC
TCCTGGGTTCAAGCGATTCTCCTGCCTCAGCCTCCCGAGTTGTTGGGATTCCAGGCATGCATGACCAGGC
TCAGCTAATTTTTGTTTTTTTGGTAGAGACGGGGTTTCACCATATTGGCCAGGCTGGTCTCCAACTCCTA
ATCTCAGGTGATCTACCCACCTTGGCCTCCCAAATTGCTGGGATTACAGGCGTGAACCACTGCTCCCTTC
CCTGTCCTTCTGATTTTGTAGGTAACCACGTGCGGACCGAGCGGCCGCAGGAACCCCTAGTGATGGAGTT
GGCCACTCCCTCTCTGCGCGCTCGCTCGCTCACTGAGGCCGGGCGACCAAAGGTCGCCCGACGCCCGGGC
TTTGCCCGGGCGGCCTCAGTGAGCGAGCGAGCGCGCAGCTGCCTGCAGGGGCGCCTGATGCGGTATTTTC
TCCTTACGCATCTGTGCGGTATTTCACACCGCATA
[95 nt withheld, positions 3676-3770]
T
[46 nt withheld, positions 3772-3817]
C
[141 nt withheld, positions 3819-3959]
CCTTTGACGTTGGAGTCCACGTTCTTT
[37 nt withheld, positions 3987-4023]
ACTCTATCTCGGGCTATTCTTTTGATTTATAAGGGATTTTGCCGATTTCGGTCTATTGGTTAAAAAATGA
GCTGATTTAACAAAAATTTAACGCGAATTTTAACAAAATATTAACGTTTACAATTTTATGGTGCACTCTC
AGTACAATCTGCTCTGATGCCGCATAGTTAAGCCAGCCCCGACACCCGCCAACACCCGCTGACGCGCCCT
GACGGGCTTGTCTGCTCCCGGCATCCGCTTACAGACAAGCTGTGACCGTCTCCGGGAGCTGCATGTGTCA
GAGGTTTTCACCGTCATCACCGAAACGCGCGAGACGAAAGGGCCTCGTGATACGCCTATTTTTATAGGTT
AATGTCATGATAATAATGGTTTCTTAGACGTCAGGTGGCACTTTTCGGGGAAATGTGCGCGGAACCCCTA
TTTGTTTATTTTTCTAAATACATTCAAATATGTATCCGCTCATGAGACAATAACCCTGATAAATGCTTCA
ATAATATTGAAAAAGGAAGAGTATGAGTATTCAACATTTCCGTGTCGCCCTTATTCCCTTTTTTGCGGCA
TTTTGCCTTCCTGTTTTTGCTCACCCAGAAACGCTGGTGAAAGTAAAAGATGCTGAAGATCAGTTGGGTG
CACGAGTGGGTTACATCGAACTGGATCTCAACAGCGGTAAGATCCTTGAGAGTTTTCGCCCCGAAGAACG
TTTTCCAATGATGAGCACTTTTAAAGTTCTGCTATGTGGCGCGGTATTATCCCGTATTGACGCCGGGCAA
GAGCAACTCGGTCGCCGCATACACTATTCTCAGAATGACTTGGTTGAGTACTCACCAGTCACAGAAAAGC
ATCTTACGGATGGCATGACAGTAAGAGAATTATGCAGTGCTGCCATAACCATGAGTGATAACACTGCGGC
CAACTTACTTCTGACAACGATCGGAGGACCGAAGGAGCTAACCGCTTTTTTGCACAACATGGGGGATCAT
GTAACTCGCCTTGATCGTTGGGAACCGGAGCTGAATGAAGCCATACCAAACGACGAGCGTGACACCACGA
TGCCTGTAGCAATGGCAACAACGTTGCGCAAACTATTAACTGGCGAACTACTTACTCTAGCTTCCCGGCA
ACAATTAATAGACTGGATGGAGGCGGATAAAGTTGCAGGACCACTTCTGCGCTCGGCCCTTCCGGCTGGC
TGGTTTATTGCTGATAAATCTGGAGCCGGTGAGCGTGGGTCTCGCGGTATCATTGCAGCACTGGGGCCAG
ATGGTAAGCCCTCCCGTATCGTAGTTATCTACACGACGGGGAGTCAGGCAACTATGGATGAACGAAATAG
ACAGATCGCTGAGATAGGTGCCTCACTGATTAAGCATTGGTAACTGTCAGACCAAGTTTACTCATATATA
CTTTAGATTGATTTAAAACTTCATTTTTAATTTAAAAGGATCTAGGTGAAGATCCTTTTTGATAATCTCA
TGACCAAAATCCCTTAACGTGAGTTTTCGTTCCACTGAGCGTCAGACCCCGTAGAAAAGATCAAAGGATC
TTCTTGAGATCCTTTTTTTCTGCGCGTAATCTGCTGCTTGCAAACAAAAAAACCACCGCTACCAGCGGTG
GTTTGTTTGCCGGATCAAGAGCTACCAACTCTTTTTCCGAAGGTAACTGGCTTCAGCAGAGCGCAGATAC
CAAATACTGTTCTTCTAGTGTAGCCGTAGTTAGGCCACCACTTCAAGAACTCTGTAGCACCGCCTACATA
CCTCGCTCTGCTAATCCTGTTACCAGTGGCTGCTGCCAGTGGCGATAAGTCGTGTCTTACCGGGTTGGAC
TCAAGACGATAGTTACCGGATAAGGCGCAGCGGTCGGGCTGAACGGGGGGTTCGTGCACACAGCCCAGCT
TGGAGCGAACGACCTACACCGAACTGAGATACCTACAGCGTGAGCTATGAGAAAGCGCCACGCTTCCCGA
AGGGAGAAAGGCGGACAGGTATCCGGTAAGCGGCAGGGTCGGAACAGGAGAGCGCACGAGGGAGCTTCCA
GGGGGAAACGCCTGGTATCTTTATAGTCCTGTCGGGTTTCGCCACCTCTGACTTGAGCGTCGATTTTTGT
GATGCTCGTCAGGGGGGCGGAGCCTATGGAAAAACGCCAGCAACGCGGCCTTTTTACGGTTCCTGGCCTT
TTGCTGGCCTTTTGCTCACATGT
